Addgene plasmid #131498: pORANGE unc13a GFP KI
Purpose: Endogenous tagging of Munc13-1: C-terminal (amino acid position: A1762)
Depositing lab: Harold MacGillavry. Depositing organization: Utrecht University. Publication: ORANGE: A CRISPR/Cas9-based genome editing toolbox for epitope tagging of endogenous proteins in neurons. Willems J, de Jong APH, Scheefhals N, Mertens E, Catsburg LAE, Poorthuis RB, de Winter F, Verhaagen J, Meye FJ, MacGillavry HD. PLoS Biol. 2020 Apr 10;18(4):e3000665. doi: 10.1371/journal.pbio.3000665. PubMed 32275651.
Backbone
  Vector backbone: pORANGE
  Backbone size w/o insert (bp): 9254
  Vector type: Mammalian Expression
Growth in bacteria
  Bacterial resistance: Ampicillin, 100 μg/mL
  Growth temperature: 37°C
  Growth strain: DH5alpha
  Copy number: High Copy
Gene/Insert
  Gene/Insert name: gRNA and GFP donor
  gRNA/shRNA sequence: GCAAAACGCGCGCTAGGGCGC
  Species: R. norvegicus (rat)
  Entrez Gene: Unc13a (a.k.a. Munc13-1, Unc13h1)
  Promoter: U6 and Cbh
  Cloning method: Restriction Enzyme; 5′ cloning site Unknown (unknown if destroyed); 3′ cloning site Unknown (unknown if destroyed)
  Sequencing primers: 5′ aaggctgttagagagataattggaa; 3′ cgggccatttaccgtaagtt
Terms and licenses: Academic/Nonprofit Terms; Industry Terms: Not Available to Industry
How to cite: pORANGE unc13a GFP KI was a gift from Harold MacGillavry (Addgene plasmid # 131498 ; http://n2t.net/addgene:131498 ; RRID:Addgene_131498)
