[The description below was written by a language model from this plasmid's Addgene catalogue record and pLannotate feature annotations shown in this document.]
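Description:
pORANGE unc13a GFP KI is a single-plasmid CRISPR/Cas9 knock-in construct built on the pORANGE backbone, a mammalian expression vector designed for epitope tagging of endogenous proteins in neurons. It targets rat Unc13a to fuse GFP to the C-terminus of Munc13-1 (at amino acid position A1762). In bacteria it is maintained as a high-copy plasmid through a ColE1/pUC-type origin and selected with ampicillin via the β-lactamase gene. An f1 phage origin is also present. Both the depositor and sequencing-derived records are 9,254 nt and give essentially identical annotations. The catalogue lists the same figure as the backbone size without insert, so that number appears to describe the complete plasmid.

The plasmid combines three functional units. A human U6 RNA polymerase III promoter drives a guide RNA against Unc13a, joined to the Streptococcus pyogenes gRNA scaffold. Downstream lies a promoterless EGFP coding sequence that serves as the donor. The record does not annotate what flanks it, so the integration mechanism cannot be read from the feature table. EGFP has no promoter of its own, so fluorescence should depend on in-frame insertion at the target locus, reporting Munc13-1 at endogenous expression levels. The third unit is a Cbh promoter (CMV enhancer, chicken β-actin promoter and hybrid intron) that expresses S. pyogenes Cas9. The Cas9 sequence is annotated as contiguous N- and C-terminal portions, is preceded by a fragment of an HA tag, and is terminated by the bGH polyadenylation signal. Only one AAV2 ITR is annotated, so the record does not support use as a packageable AAV genome. The plasmid is intended for visualising endogenous Munc13-1 in rat neurons.
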