Features (pLannotate 1.2.2; 19 found; start..end, strand, type, name):
     62..302     +  promoter       U6 promoter: RNA polymerase III promoter for human U6 snRNA
    332..407     +  misc_RNA       gRNA scaffold: guide RNA scaffold for the Streptococcus pyogenes CRISPR/Cas9 system
    414..457     +  misc_RNA       gRNA scaffold (fragment): guide RNA scaffold for the Streptococcus pyogenes CRISPR/Cas9 system
    535..1251    +  CDS            EGFP: the original enhanced GFP (Yang et al., 1996) mammalian codon-optimized
   1319..1604    +  enhancer       CMV enhancer: human cytomegalovirus immediate early enhancer; contains an 18-bp deletion relative to the standard CMV enhancer
   1606..1883    +  promoter       chicken β-actin promoter: No description available
   1884..2111    +  intron         hybrid intron: hybrid between chicken β-actin (CBA) and minute virus of mice (MMV) introns (Gray et al., 2011)
   2132..2159    +  CDS            3xHA (fragment): three tandem HA epitope tags
   2192..3907    +  CDS            Cas9(N): N-terminal portion of Streptococcus pyogenes Cas9 (Zetsche et al., 2015)
   3794..6292    +  CDS            Cas9(C): C-terminal portion of Streptococcus pyogenes Cas9 (Zetsche et al., 2015)
   6362..6473    +  polyA_signal   bGH poly(A) signal: bovine growth hormone polyadenylation signal
   6578..6718    +  repeat_region  AAV2 ITR: inverted terminal repeat of adeno-associated virus serotype 2 inverted
   6723..6774    -  misc_feature   bom (fragment): basis of mobility region from pBR322
   6793..7248    +  rep_origin     f1 ori (sequence partly withheld): f1 bacteriophage origin of replication; arrow indicates direction of (+) strand synthesis
   7249..7298    -  misc_feature   bom (fragment): basis of mobility region from pBR322
   7400..7435    -  CDS            rop (fragment): Rop protein, which maintains plasmids at low copy number; rop
   7530..7634    +  promoter       AmpR promoter: bla
   7635..8495    +  CDS            AmpR: β-lactamase; bla; confers resistance to ampicillin, carbenicillin, and related antibiotics
   8666..9254    +  rep_origin     ori: high-copy-number ColE1/pMB1/pBR322/pUC origin of replication
>Addgene plasmid #131498 | pORANGE unc13a GFP KI | depositor full sequence | sequence record 252055 | pORANGE unc13a GFP KI sequence 9254 bps
AACGCCAGCAACGCGGCCTTTTTACGGTTCCTGGCCTTTTGCTGGCCTTTTGCTCACATGTGAGGGCCTA
TTTCCCATGATTCCTTCATATTTGCATATACGATACAAGGCTGTTAGAGAGATAATTGGAATTAATTTGA
CTGTAAACACAAAGATATTAGTACAAAATACGTGACGTAGAAAGTAATAATTTCTTGGGTAGTTTGCAGT
TTTAAAATTATGTTTTAAAATGGACTATCATATGCTTACCGTAACTTGAAAGTATTTCGATTTCTTGGCT
TTATATATCTTGTGGAAAGGACGAAACACCGCAAAACGCGCGCTAGGGCGCGTTTTAGAGCTAGAAATAG
CAAGTTAAAATAAGGCTAGTCCGTTATCAACTTGAAAAAGTGGCACCGAGTCGGTGCTTTTTTGTTTTAG
AGCTAGAAATAGCAAGTTAAAATAAGGCTAGTCCGTTTTTAGCGCGTGCGCCAATTCTGCAGACAAATGG
CTCTAGAAGCTTCAAAACGCGCGCTAGGGCGCGGGAGCGGTGGAGTGAGCAAGGGCGAGGAGCTGTTCAC
CGGGGTGGTGCCCATCCTGGTCGAGCTGGACGGCGACGTAAACGGCCACAAGTTCAGCGTGTCCGGCGAG
GGCGAGGGCGATGCCACCTACGGCAAGCTGACCCTGAAGTTCATCTGCACCACCGGCAAGCTGCCCGTGC
CCTGGCCCACCCTCGTGACCACCCTGACCTACGGCGTGCAGTGCTTCAGCCGCTACCCCGACCACATGAA
GCAGCACGACTTCTTCAAGTCCGCCATGCCCGAAGGCTACGTCCAGGAGCGCACCATCTTCTTCAAGGAC
GACGGCAACTACAAGACCCGCGCCGAGGTGAAGTTCGAGGGCGACACCCTGGTGAACCGCATCGAGCTGA
AGGGCATCGACTTCAAGGAGGACGGCAACATCCTGGGGCACAAGCTGGAGTACAACTACAACAGCCACAA
CGTCTATATCATGGCCGACAAGCAGAAGAACGGCATCAAGGTGAACTTCAAGATCCGCCACAACATCGAG
GACGGCAGCGTGCAGCTCGCCGACCACTACCAGCAGAACACCCCCATCGGCGACGGCCCCGTGCTGCTGC
CCGACAACCACTACCTGAGCACCCAGTCCGCCCTGAGCAAAGACCCCAACGAGAAGCGCGATCACATGGT
CCTGCTGGAGTTCGTGACCGCCGCCGGGATCACTCTCGGCATGGACGAGCTGTACAAGTAACAAAACGCG
CGCTAGGGCGCGGGCTCGAGGATCCTAGGACGCGTCCTAGGACGCGTCCAGAGGTACCCGTTACATAACT
TACGGTAAATGGCCCGCCTGGCTGACCGCCCAACGACCCCCGCCCATTGACGTCAATAGTAACGCCAATA
GGGACTTTCCATTGACGTCAATGGGTGGAGTATTTACGGTAAACTGCCCACTTGGCAGTACATCAAGTGT
ATCATATGCCAAGTACGCCCCCTATTGACGTCAATGACGGTAAATGGCCCGCCTGGCATTGTGCCCAGTA
CATGACCTTATGGGACTTTCCTACTTGGCAGTACATCTACGTATTAGTCATCGCTATTACCATGGTCGAG
GTGAGCCCCACGTTCTGCTTCACTCTCCCCATCTCCCCCCCCTCCCCACCCCCAATTTTGTATTTATTTA
TTTTTTAATTATTTTGTGCAGCGATGGGGGCGGGGGGGGGGGGGGGGCGCGCGCCAGGCGGGGCGGGGCG
GGGCGAGGGGCGGGGCGGGGCGAGGCGGAGAGGTGCGGCGGCAGCCAATCAGAGCGGCGCGCTCCGAAAG
TTTCCTTTTATGGCGAGGCGGCGGCGGCGGCGGCCCTATAAAAAGCGAAGCGCGCGGCGGGCGGGAGTCG
CTGCGCGCTGCCTTCGCCCCGTGCCCCGCTCCGCCGCCGCCTCGCGCCGCCCGCCCCGGCTCTGACTGAC
CGCGTTACTCCCACAGGTGAGCGGGCGGGACGGCCCTTCTCCTCCGGGCTGTAATTAGCTGAGCAAGAGG
TAAGGGTTTAAGGGATGGTTGGTTGGTGGGGTATTAATGTTTAATTACCTGGAGCACCTGCCTGAAATCA
CTTTTTTTCAGGTTGGACCGGTGCCACCATGTACCCATACGATGTTCCAGATTACGCTTCGCCGAAGAAA
AAGCGCAAGGTCGAAGCGTCCGACAAGAAGTACAGCATCGGCCTGGACATCGGCACCAACTCTGTGGGCT
GGGCCGTGATCACCGACGAGTACAAGGTGCCCAGCAAGAAATTCAAGGTGCTGGGCAACACCGACCGGCA
CAGCATCAAGAAGAACCTGATCGGAGCCCTGCTGTTCGACAGCGGCGAAACAGCCGAGGCCACCCGGCTG
AAGAGAACCGCCAGAAGAAGATACACCAGACGGAAGAACCGGATCTGCTATCTGCAAGAGATCTTCAGCA
ACGAGATGGCCAAGGTGGACGACAGCTTCTTCCACAGACTGGAAGAGTCCTTCCTGGTGGAAGAGGATAA
GAAGCACGAGCGGCACCCCATCTTCGGCAACATCGTGGACGAGGTGGCCTACCACGAGAAGTACCCCACC
ATCTACCACCTGAGAAAGAAACTGGTGGACAGCACCGACAAGGCCGACCTGCGGCTGATCTATCTGGCCC
TGGCCCACATGATCAAGTTCCGGGGCCACTTCCTGATCGAGGGCGACCTGAACCCCGACAACAGCGACGT
GGACAAGCTGTTCATCCAGCTGGTGCAGACCTACAACCAGCTGTTCGAGGAAAACCCCATCAACGCCAGC
GGCGTGGACGCCAAGGCCATCCTGTCTGCCAGACTGAGCAAGAGCAGACGGCTGGAAAATCTGATCGCCC
AGCTGCCCGGCGAGAAGAAGAATGGCCTGTTCGGCAACCTGATTGCCCTGAGCCTGGGCCTGACCCCCAA
CTTCAAGAGCAACTTCGACCTGGCCGAGGATGCCAAACTGCAGCTGAGCAAGGACACCTACGACGACGAC
CTGGACAACCTGCTGGCCCAGATCGGCGACCAGTACGCCGACCTGTTTCTGGCCGCCAAGAACCTGTCCG
ACGCCATCCTGCTGAGCGACATCCTGAGAGTGAACACCGAGATCACCAAGGCCCCCCTGAGCGCCTCTAT
GATCAAGAGATACGACGAGCACCACCAGGACCTGACCCTGCTGAAAGCTCTCGTGCGGCAGCAGCTGCCT
GAGAAGTACAAAGAGATTTTCTTCGACCAGAGCAAGAACGGCTACGCCGGCTACATTGACGGCGGAGCCA
GCCAGGAAGAGTTCTACAAGTTCATCAAGCCCATCCTGGAAAAGATGGACGGCACCGAGGAACTGCTCGT
GAAGCTGAACAGAGAGGACCTGCTGCGGAAGCAGCGGACCTTCGACAACGGCAGCATCCCCCACCAGATC
CACCTGGGAGAGCTGCACGCCATTCTGCGGCGGCAGGAAGATTTTTACCCATTCCTGAAGGACAACCGGG
AAAAGATCGAGAAGATCCTGACCTTCCGCATCCCCTACTACGTGGGCCCTCTGGCCAGGGGAAACAGCAG
ATTCGCCTGGATGACCAGAAAGAGCGAGGAAACCATCACCCCCTGGAACTTCGAGGAAGTGGTGGACAAG
GGCGCTTCCGCCCAGAGCTTCATCGAGCGGATGACCAACTTCGATAAGAACCTGCCCAACGAGAAGGTGC
TGCCCAAGCACAGCCTGCTGTACGAGTACTTCACCGTGTATAACGAGCTGACCAAAGTGAAATACGTGAC
CGAGGGAATGAGAAAGCCCGCCTTCCTGAGCGGCGAGCAGAAAAAGGCCATCGTGGACCTGCTGTTCAAG
ACCAACCGGAAAGTGACCGTGAAGCAGCTGAAAGAGGACTACTTCAAGAAAATCGAGTGCTTCGACTCCG
TGGAAATCTCCGGCGTGGAAGATCGGTTCAACGCCTCCCTGGGCACATACCACGATCTGCTGAAAATTAT
CAAGGACAAGGACTTCCTGGACAATGAGGAAAACGAGGACATTCTGGAAGATATCGTGCTGACCCTGACA
CTGTTTGAGGACAGAGAGATGATCGAGGAACGGCTGAAAACCTATGCCCACCTGTTCGACGACAAAGTGA
TGAAGCAGCTGAAGCGGCGGAGATACACCGGCTGGGGCAGGCTGAGCCGGAAGCTGATCAACGGCATCCG
GGACAAGCAGTCCGGCAAGACAATCCTGGATTTCCTGAAGTCCGACGGCTTCGCCAACAGAAACTTCATG
CAGCTGATCCACGACGACAGCCTGACCTTTAAAGAGGACATCCAGAAAGCCCAGGTGTCCGGCCAGGGCG
ATAGCCTGCACGAGCACATTGCCAATCTGGCCGGCAGCCCCGCCATTAAGAAGGGCATCCTGCAGACAGT
GAAGGTGGTGGACGAGCTCGTGAAAGTGATGGGCCGGCACAAGCCCGAGAACATCGTGATCGAAATGGCC
AGAGAGAACCAGACCACCCAGAAGGGACAGAAGAACAGCCGCGAGAGAATGAAGCGGATCGAAGAGGGCA
TCAAAGAGCTGGGCAGCCAGATCCTGAAAGAACACCCCGTGGAAAACACCCAGCTGCAGAACGAGAAGCT
GTACCTGTACTACCTGCAGAATGGGCGGGATATGTACGTGGACCAGGAACTGGACATCAACCGGCTGTCC
GACTACGATGTGGACCATATCGTGCCTCAGAGCTTTCTGAAGGACGACTCCATCGACAACAAGGTGCTGA
CCAGAAGCGACAAGAACCGGGGCAAGAGCGACAACGTGCCCTCCGAAGAGGTCGTGAAGAAGATGAAGAA
CTACTGGCGGCAGCTGCTGAACGCCAAGCTGATTACCCAGAGAAAGTTCGACAATCTGACCAAGGCCGAG
AGAGGCGGCCTGAGCGAACTGGATAAGGCCGGCTTCATCAAGAGACAGCTGGTGGAAACCCGGCAGATCA
CAAAGCACGTGGCACAGATCCTGGACTCCCGGATGAACACTAAGTACGACGAGAATGACAAGCTGATCCG
GGAAGTGAAAGTGATCACCCTGAAGTCCAAGCTGGTGTCCGATTTCCGGAAGGATTTCCAGTTTTACAAA
GTGCGCGAGATCAACAACTACCACCACGCCCACGACGCCTACCTGAACGCCGTCGTGGGAACCGCCCTGA
TCAAAAAGTACCCTAAGCTGGAAAGCGAGTTCGTGTACGGCGACTACAAGGTGTACGACGTGCGGAAGAT
GATCGCCAAGAGCGAGCAGGAAATCGGCAAGGCTACCGCCAAGTACTTCTTCTACAGCAACATCATGAAC
TTTTTCAAGACCGAGATTACCCTGGCCAACGGCGAGATCCGGAAGCGGCCTCTGATCGAGACAAACGGCG
AAACCGGGGAGATCGTGTGGGATAAGGGCCGGGATTTTGCCACCGTGCGGAAAGTGCTGAGCATGCCCCA
AGTGAATATCGTGAAAAAGACCGAGGTGCAGACAGGCGGCTTCAGCAAAGAGTCTATCCTGCCCAAGAGG
AACAGCGATAAGCTGATCGCCAGAAAGAAGGACTGGGACCCTAAGAAGTACGGCGGCTTCGACAGCCCCA
CCGTGGCCTATTCTGTGCTGGTGGTGGCCAAAGTGGAAAAGGGCAAGTCCAAGAAACTGAAGAGTGTGAA
AGAGCTGCTGGGGATCACCATCATGGAAAGAAGCAGCTTCGAGAAGAATCCCATCGACTTTCTGGAAGCC
AAGGGCTACAAAGAAGTGAAAAAGGACCTGATCATCAAGCTGCCTAAGTACTCCCTGTTCGAGCTGGAAA
ACGGCCGGAAGAGAATGCTGGCCTCTGCCGGCGAACTGCAGAAGGGAAACGAACTGGCCCTGCCCTCCAA
ATATGTGAACTTCCTGTACCTGGCCAGCCACTATGAGAAGCTGAAGGGCTCCCCCGAGGATAATGAGCAG
AAACAGCTGTTTGTGGAACAGCACAAGCACTACCTGGACGAGATCATCGAGCAGATCAGCGAGTTCTCCA
AGAGAGTGATCCTGGCCGACGCTAATCTGGACAAAGTGCTGTCCGCCTACAACAAGCACCGGGATAAGCC
CATCAGAGAGCAGGCCGAGAATATCATCCACCTGTTTACCCTGACCAATCTGGGAGCCCCTGCCGCCTTC
AAGTACTTTGACACCACCATCGACCGGAAGAGGTACACCAGCACCAAAGAGGTGCTGGACGCCACCCTGA
TCCACCAGAGCATCACCGGCCTGTACGAGACACGGATCGACCTGTCTCAGCTGGGAGGCGACAGCCCCAA
GAAGAAGAGAAAGGTGGAGGCCAGCTAAGAATTCTAACTAGAGCTCGCTGATCAGCCTCGACTGTGCCTT
CTAGTTGCCAGCCATCTGTTGTTTGCCCCTCCCCCGTGCCTTCCTTGACCCTGGAAGGTGCCACTCCCAC
TGTCCTTTCCTAATAAAATGAGGAAATTGCATCGCATTGTCTGAGTAGGTGTCATTCTATTCTGGGGGGT
GGGGTGGGGCAGGACAGCAAGGGGGAGGATTGGGAAGAGAATAGCAGGCATGCTGGGGAGCGGCCGCAGG
AACCCCTAGTGATGGAGTTGGCCACTCCCTCTCTGCGCGCTCGCTCGCTCACTGAGGCCGGGCGACCAAA
GGTCGCCCGACGCCCGGGCTTTGCCCGGGCGGCCTCAGTGAGCGAGCGAGCGCGCAGCTGCCTGCAGGGG
CGCCTGATGCGGTATTTTCTCCTTACGCATCTGTGCGGTATTTCACACCGCATA
[95 nt withheld, positions 6775-6869]
T
[46 nt withheld, positions 6871-6916]
C
[141 nt withheld, positions 6918-7058]
CCTTTGACGTTGGAGTCCACGTTCTTT
[37 nt withheld, positions 7086-7122]
ACTCTATCTCGGGCTATTCTTTTGATTTATAAGGGATTTTGCCGATTTCGGTCTATTGGTTAAAAAATGA
GCTGATTTAACAAAAATTTAACGCGAATTTTAACAAAATATTAACGTTTACAATTTTATGGTGCACTCTC
AGTACAATCTGCTCTGATGCCGCATAGTTAAGCCAGCCCCGACACCCGCCAACACCCGCTGACGCGCCCT
GACGGGCTTGTCTGCTCCCGGCATCCGCTTACAGACAAGCTGTGACCGTCTCCGGGAGCTGCATGTGTCA
GAGGTTTTCACCGTCATCACCGAAACGCGCGAGACGAAAGGGCCTCGTGATACGCCTATTTTTATAGGTT
AATGTCATGATAATAATGGTTTCTTAGACGTCAGGTGGCACTTTTCGGGGAAATGTGCGCGGAACCCCTA
TTTGTTTATTTTTCTAAATACATTCAAATATGTATCCGCTCATGAGACAATAACCCTGATAAATGCTTCA
ATAATATTGAAAAAGGAAGAGTATGAGTATTCAACATTTCCGTGTCGCCCTTATTCCCTTTTTTGCGGCA
TTTTGCCTTCCTGTTTTTGCTCACCCAGAAACGCTGGTGAAAGTAAAAGATGCTGAAGATCAGTTGGGTG
CACGAGTGGGTTACATCGAACTGGATCTCAACAGCGGTAAGATCCTTGAGAGTTTTCGCCCCGAAGAACG
TTTTCCAATGATGAGCACTTTTAAAGTTCTGCTATGTGGCGCGGTATTATCCCGTATTGACGCCGGGCAA
GAGCAACTCGGTCGCCGCATACACTATTCTCAGAATGACTTGGTTGAGTACTCACCAGTCACAGAAAAGC
ATCTTACGGATGGCATGACAGTAAGAGAATTATGCAGTGCTGCCATAACCATGAGTGATAACACTGCGGC
CAACTTACTTCTGACAACGATCGGAGGACCGAAGGAGCTAACCGCTTTTTTGCACAACATGGGGGATCAT
GTAACTCGCCTTGATCGTTGGGAACCGGAGCTGAATGAAGCCATACCAAACGACGAGCGTGACACCACGA
TGCCTGTAGCAATGGCAACAACGTTGCGCAAACTATTAACTGGCGAACTACTTACTCTAGCTTCCCGGCA
ACAATTAATAGACTGGATGGAGGCGGATAAAGTTGCAGGACCACTTCTGCGCTCGGCCCTTCCGGCTGGC
TGGTTTATTGCTGATAAATCTGGAGCCGGTGAGCGTGGAAGCCGCGGTATCATTGCAGCACTGGGGCCAG
ATGGTAAGCCCTCCCGTATCGTAGTTATCTACACGACGGGGAGTCAGGCAACTATGGATGAACGAAATAG
ACAGATCGCTGAGATAGGTGCCTCACTGATTAAGCATTGGTAACTGTCAGACCAAGTTTACTCATATATA
CTTTAGATTGATTTAAAACTTCATTTTTAATTTAAAAGGATCTAGGTGAAGATCCTTTTTGATAATCTCA
TGACCAAAATCCCTTAACGTGAGTTTTCGTTCCACTGAGCGTCAGACCCCGTAGAAAAGATCAAAGGATC
TTCTTGAGATCCTTTTTTTCTGCGCGTAATCTGCTGCTTGCAAACAAAAAAACCACCGCTACCAGCGGTG
GTTTGTTTGCCGGATCAAGAGCTACCAACTCTTTTTCCGAAGGTAACTGGCTTCAGCAGAGCGCAGATAC
CAAATACTGTTCTTCTAGTGTAGCCGTAGTTAGGCCACCACTTCAAGAACTCTGTAGCACCGCCTACATA
CCTCGCTCTGCTAATCCTGTTACCAGTGGCTGCTGCCAGTGGCGATAAGTCGTGTCTTACCGGGTTGGAC
TCAAGACGATAGTTACCGGATAAGGCGCAGCGGTCGGGCTGAACGGGGGGTTCGTGCACACAGCCCAGCT
TGGAGCGAACGACCTACACCGAACTGAGATACCTACAGCGTGAGCTATGAGAAAGCGCCACGCTTCCCGA
AGGGAGAAAGGCGGACAGGTATCCGGTAAGCGGCAGGGTCGGAACAGGAGAGCGCACGAGGGAGCTTCCA
GGGGGAAACGCCTGGTATCTTTATAGTCCTGTCGGGTTTCGCCACCTCTGACTTGAGCGTCGATTTTTGT
GATGCTCGTCAGGGGGGCGGAGCCTATGGAAA
