Features (pLannotate 1.2.2; 19 found; start..end, strand, type, name):
     62..302     +  promoter       U6 promoter: RNA polymerase III promoter for human U6 snRNA
    332..407     +  misc_RNA       gRNA scaffold: guide RNA scaffold for the Streptococcus pyogenes CRISPR/Cas9 system
    414..457     +  misc_RNA       gRNA scaffold (fragment): guide RNA scaffold for the Streptococcus pyogenes CRISPR/Cas9 system
    535..1251    +  CDS            EGFP: the original enhanced GFP (Yang et al., 1996) mammalian codon-optimized
   1319..1604    +  enhancer       CMV enhancer: human cytomegalovirus immediate early enhancer; contains an 18-bp deletion relative to the standard CMV enhancer
   1606..1883    +  promoter       chicken β-actin promoter: No description available
   1884..2111    +  intron         hybrid intron: hybrid between chicken β-actin (CBA) and minute virus of mice (MMV) introns (Gray et al., 2011)
   2132..2159    +  CDS            3xHA (fragment): three tandem HA epitope tags
   2192..3793    +  CDS            Cas9(N): N-terminal portion of Streptococcus pyogenes Cas9 (Zetsche et al., 2015)
   3794..6292    +  CDS            Cas9(C): C-terminal portion of Streptococcus pyogenes Cas9 (Zetsche et al., 2015)
   6362..6473    +  polyA_signal   bGH poly(A) signal: bovine growth hormone polyadenylation signal
   6578..6718    +  repeat_region  AAV2 ITR: inverted terminal repeat of adeno-associated virus serotype 2 inverted
   6723..6774    -  misc_feature   bom (fragment): basis of mobility region from pBR322
   6793..7248    +  rep_origin     f1 ori (sequence partly withheld): f1 bacteriophage origin of replication; arrow indicates direction of (+) strand synthesis
   7249..7298    -  misc_feature   bom (fragment): basis of mobility region from pBR322
   7400..7435    -  CDS            rop (fragment): Rop protein, which maintains plasmids at low copy number; rop
   7530..7634    +  promoter       AmpR promoter: bla
   7635..8495    +  CDS            AmpR: β-lactamase; bla; confers resistance to ampicillin, carbenicillin, and related antibiotics
   8666..9254    +  rep_origin     ori: high-copy-number ColE1/pMB1/pBR322/pUC origin of replication
>Addgene plasmid #131498 | pORANGE unc13a GFP KI | addgene full sequence | sequence record 257263 | Addgene NGS Result
AACGCCAGCAACGCGGCCTTTTTACGGTTCCTGGCCTTTTGCTGGCCTTTTGCTCACATGTGAGGGCCTA
TTTCCCATGATTCCTTCATATTTGCATATACGATACAAGGCTGTTAGAGAGATAATTGGAATTAATTTGA
CTGTAAACACAAAGATATTAGTACAAAATACGTGACGTAGAAAGTAATAATTTCTTGGGTAGTTTGCAGT
TTTAAAATTATGTTTTAAAATGGACTATCATATGCTTACCGTAACTTGAAAGTATTTCGATTTCTTGGCT
TTATATATCTTGTGGAAAGGACGAAACACCGCAAAACGCGCGCTAGGGCGCGTTTTAGAGCTAGAAATAG
CAAGTTAAAATAAGGCTAGTCCGTTATCAACTTGAAAAAGTGGCACCGAGTCGGTGCTTTTTTGTTTTAG
AGCTAGAAATAGCAAGTTAAAATAAGGCTAGTCCGTTTTTAGCGCGTGCGCCAATTCTGCAGACAAATGG
CTCTAGAAGCTTCAAAACGCGCGCTAGGGCGCGGGAGCGGTGGAGTGAGCAAGGGCGAGGAGCTGTTCAC
CGGGGTGGTGCCCATCCTGGTCGAGCTGGACGGCGACGTAAACGGCCACAAGTTCAGCGTGTCCGGCGAG
GGCGAGGGCGATGCCACCTACGGCAAGCTGACCCTGAAGTTCATCTGCACCACCGGCAAGCTGCCCGTGC
CCTGGCCCACCCTCGTGACCACCCTGACCTACGGCGTGCAGTGCTTCAGCCGCTACCCCGACCACATGAA
GCAGCACGACTTCTTCAAGTCCGCCATGCCCGAAGGCTACGTCCAGGAGCGCACCATCTTCTTCAAGGAC
GACGGCAACTACAAGACCCGCGCCGAGGTGAAGTTCGAGGGCGACACCCTGGTGAACCGCATCGAGCTGA
AGGGCATCGACTTCAAGGAGGACGGCAACATCCTGGGGCACAAGCTGGAGTACAACTACAACAGCCACAA
CGTCTATATCATGGCCGACAAGCAGAAGAACGGCATCAAGGTGAACTTCAAGATCCGCCACAACATCGAG
GACGGCAGCGTGCAGCTCGCCGACCACTACCAGCAGAACACCCCCATCGGCGACGGCCCCGTGCTGCTGC
CCGACAACCACTACCTGAGCACCCAGTCCGCCCTGAGCAAAGACCCCAACGAGAAGCGCGATCACATGGT
CCTGCTGGAGTTCGTGACCGCCGCCGGGATCACTCTCGGCATGGACGAGCTGTACAAGTAACAAAACGCG
CGCTAGGGCGCGGGCTCGAGGATCCTAGGACGCGTCCTAGGACGCGTCCAGAGGTACCCGTTACATAACT
TACGGTAAATGGCCCGCCTGGCTGACCGCCCAACGACCCCCGCCCATTGACGTCAATAGTAACGCCAATA
GGGACTTTCCATTGACGTCAATGGGTGGAGTATTTACGGTAAACTGCCCACTTGGCAGTACATCAAGTGT
ATCATATGCCAAGTACGCCCCCTATTGACGTCAATGACGGTAAATGGCCCGCCTGGCATTGTGCCCAGTA
CATGACCTTATGGGACTTTCCTACTTGGCAGTACATCTACGTATTAGTCATCGCTATTACCATGGTCGAG
GTGAGCCCCACGTTCTGCTTCACTCTCCCCATCTCCCCCCCCTCCCCACCCCCAATTTTGTATTTATTTA
TTTTTTAATTATTTTGTGCAGCGATGGGGGCGGGGGGGGGGGGGGGGCGCGCGCCRGGGGGGGGGGGGGG
GGGGGGGGGGGGGGGSGGGGSGRGGCGGAGAGGTGCGGCGGCAGCCAATCAGAGCGGCGCGCTCCGAAAG
TTTCCTTTTATGGCGAGGCGGCGGCGGCGGCGGCCCTATAAAAAGCGAAGCGCGCGGCGGGCGGGAGTCG
CTGCGCGCTGCCTTCGCCCCGTGCCCCGCTCCGCCGCCGCCTCGCGCCGCCCGCCCCGGCTCTGACTGAC
CGCGTTACTCCCACAGGTGAGCGGGCGGGACGGCCCTTCTCCTCCGGGCTGTAATTAGCTGAGCAAGAGG
TAAGGGTTTAAGGGATGGTTGGTTGGTGGGGTATTAATGTTTAATTACCTGGAGCACCTGCCTGAAATCA
CTTTTTTTCAGGTTGGACCGGTGCCACCATGTACCCATACGATGTTCCAGATTACGCTTCGCCGAAGAAA
AAGCGCAAGGTCGAAGCGTCCGACAAGAAGTACAGCATCGGCCTGGACATCGGCACCAACTCTGTGGGCT
GGGCCGTGATCACCGACGAGTACAAGGTGCCCAGCAAGAAATTCAAGGTGCTGGGCAACACCGACCGGCA
CAGCATCAAGAAGAACCTGATCGGAGCCCTGCTGTTCGACAGCGGCGAAACAGCCGAGGCCACCCGGCTG
AAGAGAACCGCCAGAAGAAGATACACCAGACGGAAGAACCGGATCTGCTATCTGCAAGAGATCTTCAGCA
ACGAGATGGCCAAGGTGGACGACAGCTTCTTCCACAGACTGGAAGAGTCCTTCCTGGTGGAAGAGGATAA
GAAGCACGAGCGGCACCCCATCTTCGGCAACATCGTGGACGAGGTGGCCTACCACGAGAAGTACCCCACC
ATCTACCACCTGAGAAAGAAACTGGTGGACAGCACCGACAAGGCCGACCTGCGGCTGATCTATCTGGCCC
TGGCCCACATGATCAAGTTCCGGGGCCACTTCCTGATCGAGGGCGACCTGAACCCCGACAACAGCGACGT
GGACAAGCTGTTCATCCAGCTGGTGCAGACCTACAACCAGCTGTTCGAGGAAAACCCCATCAACGCCAGC
GGCGTGGACGCCAAGGCCATCCTGTCTGCCAGACTGAGCAAGAGCAGACGGCTGGAAAATCTGATCGCCC
AGCTGCCCGGCGAGAAGAAGAATGGCCTGTTCGGAAACCTGATTGCCCTGAGCCTGGGCCTGACCCCCAA
CTTCAAGAGCAACTTCGACCTGGCCGAGGATGCCAAACTGCAGCTGAGCAAGGACACCTACGACGACGAC
CTGGACAACCTGCTGGCCCAGATCGGCGACCAGTACGCCGACCTGTTTCTGGCCGCCAAGAACCTGTCCG
ACGCCATCCTGCTGAGCGACATCCTGAGAGTGAACACCGAGATCACCAAGGCCCCCCTGAGCGCCTCTAT
GATCAAGAGATACGACGAGCACCACCAGGACCTGACCCTGCTGAAAGCTCTCGTGCGGCAGCAGCTGCCT
GAGAAGTACAAAGAGATTTTCTTCGACCAGAGCAAGAACGGCTACGCCGGCTACATTGACGGCGGAGCCA
GCCAGGAAGAGTTCTACAAGTTCATCAAGCCCATCCTGGAAAAGATGGACGGCACCGAGGAACTGCTCGT
GAAGCTGAACAGAGAGGACCTGCTGCGGAAGCAGCGGACCTTCGACAACGGCAGCATCCCCCACCAGATC
CACCTGGGAGAGCTGCACGCCATTCTGCGGCGGCAGGAAGATTTTTACCCATTCCTGAAGGACAACCGGG
AAAAGATCGAGAAGATCCTGACCTTCCGCATCCCCTACTACGTGGGCCCTCTGGCCAGGGGAAACAGCAG
ATTCGCCTGGATGACCAGAAAGAGCGAGGAAACCATCACCCCCTGGAACTTCGAGGAAGTGGTGGACAAG
GGCGCTTCCGCCCAGAGCTTCATCGAGCGGATGACCAACTTCGATAAGAACCTGCCCAACGAGAAGGTGC
TGCCCAAGCACAGCCTGCTGTACGAGTACTTCACCGTGTATAACGAGCTGACCAAAGTGAAATACGTGAC
CGAGGGAATGAGAAAGCCCGCCTTCCTGAGCGGCGAGCAGAAAAAGGCCATCGTGGACCTGCTGTTCAAG
ACCAACCGGAAAGTGACCGTGAAGCAGCTGAAAGAGGACTACTTCAAGAAAATCGAGTGCTTCGACTCCG
TGGAAATCTCCGGCGTGGAAGATCGGTTCAACGCCTCCCTGGGCACATACCACGATCTGCTGAAAATTAT
CAAGGACAAGGACTTCCTGGACAATGAGGAAAACGAGGACATTCTGGAAGATATCGTGCTGACCCTGACA
CTGTTTGAGGACAGAGAGATGATCGAGGAACGGCTGAAAACCTATGCCCACCTGTTCGACGACAAAGTGA
TGAAGCAGCTGAAGCGGCGGAGATACACCGGCTGGGGCAGGCTGAGCCGGAAGCTGATCAACGGCATCCG
GGACAAGCAGTCCGGCAAGACAATCCTGGATTTCCTGAAGTCCGACGGCTTCGCCAACAGAAACTTCATG
CAGCTGATCCACGACGACAGCCTGACCTTTAAAGAGGACATCCAGAAAGCCCAGGTGTCCGGCCAGGGCG
ATAGCCTGCACGAGCACATTGCCAATCTGGCCGGCAGCCCCGCCATTAAGAAGGGCATCCTGCAGACAGT
GAAGGTGGTGGACGAGCTCGTGAAAGTGATGGGCCGGCACAAGCCCGAGAACATCGTGATCGAAATGGCC
AGAGAGAACCAGACCACCCAGAAGGGACAGAAGAACAGCCGCGAGAGAATGAAGCGGATCGAAGAGGGCA
TCAAAGAGCTGGGCAGCCAGATCCTGAAAGAACACCCCGTGGAAAACACCCAGCTGCAGAACGAGAAGCT
GTACCTGTACTACCTGCAGAATGGGCGGGATATGTACGTGGACCAGGAACTGGACATCAACCGGCTGTCC
GACTACGATGTGGACCATATCGTGCCTCAGAGCTTTCTGAAGGACGACTCCATCGACAACAAGGTGCTGA
CCAGAAGCGACAAGAACCGGGGCAAGAGCGACAACGTGCCCTCCGAAGAGGTCGTGAAGAAGATGAAGAA
CTACTGGCGGCAGCTGCTGAACGCCAAGCTGATTACCCAGAGAAAGTTCGACAATCTGACCAAGGCCGAG
AGAGGCGGCCTGAGCGAACTGGATAAGGCCGGCTTCATCAAGAGACAGCTGGTGGAAACCCGGCAGATCA
CAAAGCACGTGGCACAGATCCTGGACTCCCGGATGAACACTAAGTACGACGAGAATGACAAGCTGATCCG
GGAAGTGAAAGTGATCACCCTGAAGTCCAAGCTGGTGTCCGATTTCCGGAAGGATTTCCAGTTTTACAAA
GTGCGCGAGATCAACAACTACCACCACGCCCACGACGCCTACCTGAACGCCGTCGTGGGAACCGCCCTGA
TCAAAAAGTACCCTAAGCTGGAAAGCGAGTTCGTGTACGGCGACTACAAGGTGTACGACGTGCGGAAGAT
GATCGCCAAGAGCGAGCAGGAAATCGGCAAGGCTACCGCCAAGTACTTCTTCTACAGCAACATCATGAAC
TTTTTCAAGACCGAGATTACCCTGGCCAACGGCGAGATCCGGAAGCGGCCTCTGATCGAGACAAACGGCG
AAACCGGGGAGATCGTGTGGGATAAGGGCCGGGATTTTGCCACCGTGCGGAAAGTGCTGAGCATGCCCCA
AGTGAATATCGTGAAAAAGACCGAGGTGCAGACAGGCGGCTTCAGCAAAGAGTCTATCCTGCCCAAGAGG
AACAGCGATAAGCTGATCGCCAGAAAGAAGGACTGGGACCCTAAGAAGTACGGCGGCTTCGACAGCCCCA
CCGTGGCCTATTCTGTGCTGGTGGTGGCCAAAGTGGAAAAGGGCAAGTCCAAGAAACTGAAGAGTGTGAA
AGAGCTGCTGGGGATCACCATCATGGAAAGAAGCAGCTTCGAGAAGAATCCCATCGACTTTCTGGAAGCC
AAGGGCTACAAAGAAGTGAAAAAGGACCTGATCATCAAGCTGCCTAAGTACTCCCTGTTCGAGCTGGAAA
ACGGCCGGAAGAGAATGCTGGCCTCTGCCGGCGAACTGCAGAAGGGAAACGAACTGGCCCTGCCCTCCAA
ATATGTGAACTTCCTGTACCTGGCCAGCCACTATGAGAAGCTGAAGGGCTCCCCCGAGGATAATGAGCAG
AAACAGCTGTTTGTGGAACAGCACAAGCACTACCTGGACGAGATCATCGAGCAGATCAGCGAGTTCTCCA
AGAGAGTGATCCTGGCCGACGCTAATCTGGACAAAGTGCTGTCCGCCTACAACAAGCACCGGGATAAGCC
CATCAGAGAGCAGGCCGAGAATATCATCCACCTGTTTACCCTGACCAATCTGGGAGCCCCTGCCGCCTTC
AAGTACTTTGACACCACCATCGACCGGAAGAGGTACACCAGCACCAAAGAGGTGCTGGACGCCACCCTGA
TCCACCAGAGCATCACCGGCCTGTACGAGACACGGATCGACCTGTCTCAGCTGGGAGGCGACAGCCCCAA
GAAGAAGAGAAAGGTGGAGGCCAGCTAAGAATTCTAACTAGAGCTCGCTGATCAGCCTCGACTGTGCCTT
CTAGTTGCCAGCCATCTGTTGTTTGCCCCTCCCCCGTGCCTTCCTTGACCCTGGAAGGTGCCACTCCCAC
TGTCCTTTCCTAATAAAATGAGGAAATTGCATCGCATTGTCTGAGTAGGTGTCATTCTATTCTGGGGGGT
GGGGTGGGGCAGGACAGCAAGGGGGAGGATTGGGAAGAGAATAGCAGGCATGCTGGGGAGCGGCCGCAGG
AACCCCTAGTGATGGAGTTGGCCACTCCCTCTCTGCGCGCTCGCTCGCTCACTGAGGCCGGGCGACCAAA
GGTCGCCCGACGCCCGGGCTTTGCCCGGGCGGCCTCAGTGAGCGAGCGAGCGCGCAGCTGCCTGCAGGGG
CGCCTGATGCGGTATTTTCTCCTTACGCATCTGTGCGGTATTTCACACCGCATA
[95 nt withheld, positions 6775-6869]
T
[46 nt withheld, positions 6871-6916]
C
[141 nt withheld, positions 6918-7058]
CCTTTGACGTTGGAGTCCACGTTCTTT
[37 nt withheld, positions 7086-7122]
ACTCTATCTCGGGCTATTCTTTTGATTTATAAGGGATTTTGCCGATTTCGGTCTATTGGTTAAAAAATGA
GCTGATTTAACAAAAATTTAACGCGAATTTTAACAAAATATTAACGTTTACAATTTTATGGTGCACTCTC
AGTACAATCTGCTCTGATGCCGCATAGTTAAGCCAGCCCCGACACCCGCCAACACCCGCTGACGCGCCCT
GACGGGCTTGTCTGCTCCCGGCATCCGCTTACAGACAAGCTGTGACCGTCTCCGGGAGCTGCATGTGTCA
GAGGTTTTCACCGTCATCACCGAAACGCGCGAGACGAAAGGGCCTCGTGATACGCCTATTTTTATAGGTT
AATGTCATGATAATAATGGTTTCTTAGACGTCAGGTGGCACTTTTCGGGGAAATGTGCGCGGAACCCCTA
TTTGTTTATTTTTCTAAATACATTCAAATATGTATCCGCTCATGAGACAATAACCCTGATAAATGCTTCA
ATAATATTGAAAAAGGAAGAGTATGAGTATTCAACATTTCCGTGTCGCCCTTATTCCCTTTTTTGCGGCA
TTTTGCCTTCCTGTTTTTGCTCACCCAGAAACGCTGGTGAAAGTAAAAGATGCTGAAGATCAGTTGGGTG
CACGAGTGGGTTACATCGAACTGGATCTCAACAGCGGTAAGATCCTTGAGAGTTTTCGCCCCGAAGAACG
TTTTCCAATGATGAGCACTTTTAAAGTTCTGCTATGTGGCGCGGTATTATCCCGTATTGACGCCGGGCAA
GAGCAACTCGGTCGCCGCATACACTATTCTCAGAATGACTTGGTTGAGTACTCACCAGTCACAGAAAAGC
ATCTTACGGATGGCATGACAGTAAGAGAATTATGCAGTGCTGCCATAACCATGAGTGATAACACTGCGGC
CAACTTACTTCTGACAACGATCGGAGGACCGAAGGAGCTAACCGCTTTTTTGCACAACATGGGGGATCAT
GTAACTCGCCTTGATCGTTGGGAACCGGAGCTGAATGAAGCCATACCAAACGACGAGCGTGACACCACGA
TGCCTGTAGCAATGGCAACAACGTTGCGCAAACTATTAACTGGCGAACTACTTACTCTAGCTTCCCGGCA
ACAATTAATAGACTGGATGGAGGCGGATAAAGTTGCAGGACCACTTCTGCGCTCGGCCCTTCCGGCTGGC
TGGTTTATTGCTGATAAATCTGGAGCCGGTGAGCGTGGAAGCCGCGGTATCATTGCAGCACTGGGGCCAG
ATGGTAAGCCCTCCCGTATCGTAGTTATCTACACGACGGGGAGTCAGGCAACTATGGATGAACGAAATAG
ACAGATCGCTGAGATAGGTGCCTCACTGATTAAGCATTGGTAACTGTCAGACCAAGTTTACTCATATATA
CTTTAGATTGATTTAAAACTTCATTTTTAATTTAAAAGGATCTAGGTGAAGATCCTTTTTGATAATCTCA
TGACCAAAATCCCTTAACGTGAGTTTTCGTTCCACTGAGCGTCAGACCCCGTAGAAAAGATCAAAGGATC
TTCTTGAGATCCTTTTTTTCTGCGCGTAATCTGCTGCTTGCAAACAAAAAAACCACCGCTACCAGCGGTG
GTTTGTTTGCCGGATCAAGAGCTACCAACTCTTTTTCCGAAGGTAACTGGCTTCAGCAGAGCGCAGATAC
CAAATACTGTTCTTCTAGTGTAGCCGTAGTTAGGCCACCACTTCAAGAACTCTGTAGCACCGCCTACATA
CCTCGCTCTGCTAATCCTGTTACCAGTGGCTGCTGCCAGTGGCGATAAGTCGTGTCTTACCGGGTTGGAC
TCAAGACGATAGTTACCGGATAAGGCGCAGCGGTCGGGCTGAACGGGGGGTTCGTGCACACAGCCCAGCT
TGGAGCGAACGACCTACACCGAACTGAGATACCTACAGCGTGAGCTATGAGAAAGCGCCACGCTTCCCGA
AGGGAGAAAGGCGGACAGGTATCCGGTAAGCGGCAGGGTCGGAACAGGAGAGCGCACGAGGGAGCTTCCA
GGGGGAAACGCCTGGTATCTTTATAGTCCTGTCGGGTTTCGCCACCTCTGACTTGAGCGTCGATTTTTGT
GATGCTCGTCAGGGGGGCGGAGCCTATGGAAA
